Addgene plasmid #133315: pMKV060
Purpose: BeYDV viral replicon on T-DNA backbone expressing Firefly Luc+
Depositing lab: Daniel Voytas. Depositing organization: University of Minnesota. Publication: Plant gene editing through de novo induction of meristems. Maher MF, Nasti RA, Vollbrecht M, Starker CG, Clark MD, Voytas DF. Nat Biotechnol. 2019 Dec 16. pii: 10.1038/s41587-019-0337-2. doi: 10.1038/s41587-019-0337-2. PubMed 31844292.
Backbone
  Vector backbone: pTRANS_201
  Vector type: Plant Expression
Growth in bacteria
  Bacterial resistance: Kanamycin, 50 μg/mL
  Growth temperature: 37°C
  Growth strain: DH5alpha
  Copy number: High Copy
Gene/Insert
  Gene/Insert name: Luc+
  Species: Firefly
  Promoter: AtUbi10
  Cloning method: Restriction Enzyme; 5′ cloning site AarI (destroyed during cloning); 3′ cloning site AarI (destroyed during cloning)
  Sequencing primers: 5′ taccctccgcgagatcatcc; 3′ aacgtcagaagccgactgc
Resource information
  A portion of this plasmid was derived from a plasmid made by: synthesized
Terms and licenses: Academic/Nonprofit Terms; Industry Terms: Not Available to Industry
How to cite: pMKV060 was a gift from Daniel Voytas (Addgene plasmid # 133315 ; http://n2t.net/addgene:133315 ; RRID:Addgene_133315)
