[The description below was written by a language model from this plasmid's Addgene catalogue record and pLannotate feature annotations shown in this document.]
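Description:
pMKV060 is a plant expression binary vector built on the pTRANS_201 backbone that carries a Bean yellow dwarf virus (BeYDV) geminiviral replicon inside a T-DNA, with firefly Luc+ as the cargo. The 11.8 kb plasmid is maintained in E. coli through a high-copy ColE1/pUC-type origin and selected with kanamycin (aphA-3 aminoglycoside phosphotransferase). A pBR322 bom site is also present. The pVS1 oriV, RepA and StaA functions provide replication and stable inheritance in Agrobacterium, the implied route of delivery into plant cells.

Nopaline-type left and right border repeats delimit the transferred region. Just inside each border, the annotation picks up a short fragment matching the BeYDV movement protein gene. These direct repeats most likely mark the flanking viral intergenic sequences that define the ends of the replicon, although the feature table does not annotate them as such. Between them lie the enhanced luc+ luciferase coding sequence followed by the pea rbcS-E9 terminator and polyadenylation signal, and, on the opposite strand, the BeYDV RepA/Rep coding region. The catalogue lists the AtUbi10 promoter as driving Luc+. It is not annotated in the feature table, but the unannotated stretch upstream of the luciferase gene would accommodate it. No plant selectable marker is annotated.

In this type of design, the viral replication protein releases and circularises the segment between the repeated viral elements after T-DNA delivery. The segment then amplifies to high copy in the plant nucleus, boosting reporter expression. The construct therefore serves as a luminescent reporter for replicon-based delivery and expression, and it was deposited with work on plant gene editing through de novo meristem induction.
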