Features (pLannotate 1.2.2; 15 found; start..end, strand, type, name):
   1037..1231    +  rep_origin     pVS1 oriV: origin of replication for the Pseudomonas plasmid pVS1 (Heeb et al., 2000)
   1434..1473    +  CDS            rop (fragment): Rop protein, which maintains plasmids at low copy number; rop
   1575..1715    +  misc_feature   bom: basis of mobility region from pBR322
   1901..2489    -  rep_origin     ori: high-copy-number ColE1/pMB1/pBR322/pUC origin of replication
   2576..3370    -  CDS            KanR: aminoglycoside phosphotransferase; aphA-3; confers resistance to kanamycin
   3795..3819    +  misc_feature   LB T-DNA repeat: left border repeat from nopaline C58 T-DNA
   4197..4253    +  CDS            MP_BEYDV (fragment): Protein inferred from homology: Swiss-Prot protein existence level 3. Involved in the viral transport within, and between cells. From Bean yellow dwarf virus (BeYDV).
   5657..7307    +  CDS            luciferase (fragment): firefly luciferase; luc+; enhanced luc+ version of the luciferase gene
   7316..7621    +  terminator     E9 terminator (fragment): terminator and polyadenylation signal from the pea rbcS-E9 gene
   8102..8977    -  CDS            REPA_BEYDV: Experimental evidence at protein level: Swiss-Prot protein existence level 1. Implicated in enhancement of V-sense gene expression. Acts a an inhibitor of C-sense gene transcription. From Bean yellow dwarf virus (BeYDV).
   9272..9328    +  CDS            MP_BEYDV (fragment): Protein inferred from homology: Swiss-Prot protein existence level 3. Involved in the viral transport within, and between cells. From Bean yellow dwarf virus (BeYDV).
   9351..9375    +  misc_feature   RB T-DNA repeat: right border repeat from nopaline C58 T-DNA
   9715..10116   +  CDS            Y4CG_SINFN (fragment): Protein inferred from homology: Swiss-Prot protein existence level 3. From Sinorhizobium fredii (strain NBRC 101917 / NGR234).
  10676..11305   +  CDS            pVS1 StaA: stability protein from the Pseudomonas plasmid pVS1 (Heeb et al., 2000)
  11734..971     +  CDS            pVS1 RepA (across the origin): replication protein from the Pseudomonas plasmid pVS1 (Heeb et al., 2000)
>Addgene plasmid #133315 | pMKV060 | addgene full sequence | sequence record 266185 | Addgene NGS Result
TCGAGGCAGAAGCACGCCCCGGTGAATCGTGGCAAGCGGCCGCTGATCGAATCCGCAAAGAATCCCGGCA
ACCGCCGGCAGCCGGTGCGCCGTCGATTAGGAAGCCGCCCAAGGGCGACGAGCAACCAGATTTTTTCGTT
CCGATGCTCTATGACGTGGGCACCCGCGATAGTCGCAGCATCATGGACGTGGCCGTTTTCCGTCTGTCGA
AGCGTGACCGACGAGCTGGCGAGGTGATCCGCTACGAGCTTCCAGACGGGCACGTAGAGGTTTCCGCAGG
GCCGGCCGGCATGGCCAGTGTGTGGGATTACGACCTGGTACTGATGGCGGTTTCCCATCTAACCGAATCC
ATGAACCGATACCGGGAAGGGAAGGGAGACAAGCCCGGCCGCGTGTTCCGTCCACACGTTGCGGACGTAC
TCAAGTTCTGCCGGCGAGCCGATGGCGGAAAGCAGAAAGACGACCTGGTAGAAACCTGCATTCGGTTAAA
CACCACGCACGTTGCCATGCAGCGTACGAAGAAGGCCAAGAACGGCCGCCTGGTGACGGTATCCGAGGGT
GAAGCCTTGATTAGCCGCTACAAGATCGTAAAGAGCGAAACCGGGCGGCCGGAGTACATCGAGATCGAGC
TAGCTGATTGGATGTACCGCGAGATCACAGAAGGCAAGAACCCGGACGTGCTGACGGTTCACCCCGATTA
CTTTTTGATCGATCCCGGCATCGGCCGTTTTCTCTACCGCCTGGCACGCCGCGCCGCAGGCAAGGCAGAA
GCCAGATGGTTGTTCAAGACGATCTACGAACGCAGTGGCAGCGCCGGAGAGTTCAAGAAGTTCTGTTTCA
CCGTGCGCAAGCTGATCGGGTCAAATGACCTGCCGGAGTACGATTTGAAGGAGGAGGCGGGGCAGGCTGG
CCCGATCCTAGTCATGCGCTACCGCAACCTGATCGAGGGCGAAGCATCCGCCGGTTCCTAATGTACGGAG
CAGATGCTAGGGCAAATTGCCCTAGCAGGGGAAAAAGGTCGAAAAGGCCTCTTTCCTGTGGATAGCACGT
ACATTGGGAACCCAAAGCCGTACATTGGGAACCGGAACCCGTACATTGGGAACCCAAAGCCGTACATTGG
GAACCGGTCACACATGTAAGTGACTGATATAAAAGAGAAAAAAGGCGATTTTTCCGCCTAAAACTCTTTA
AAACTTATTAAAACTCTTAAAACCCGCCTGGCCTGTGCATAACTGTCTGGCCAGCGCACAGCCGAAGAGC
TGCAAAAAGCGCCTACCCTTCGGTCGCTGCGCTCCCTACGCCCCGCCGCTTCGCGTCGGCCTATCGCGGC
CGCTGGCCGCTCAAAAATGGCTGGCCTACGGCCAGGCAATCTACCAGGGCGCGGACAAGCCGCGCCGTCG
CCACTCGACCGCCGGCGCCCACATCAAGGCACCCTGCCTCGCGCGTTTCGGTGATGACGGTGAAAACCTC
TGACACATGCAGCTCCCGGAAACGGTCACAGCTTGTCTGTAAGCGGATGCCGGGAGCAGACAAGCCCGTC
AGGGCGCGTCAGCGGGTGTTGGCGGGTGTCGGGGCGCAGCCATGACCCAGTCACGTAGCGATAGCGGAGT
GTATACTGGCTTAACTATGCGGCATCAGAGCAGATTGTACTGAGAGTGCACCATATGCGGTGTGAAATAC
CGCACAGATGCGTAAGGAGAAAATACCGCATCAGGCGCTCTTCCGCTTCCTCGCTCACTGACTCGCTGCG
CTCGGTCGTTCGGCTGCGGCGAGCGGTATCAGCTCACTCAAAGGCGGTAATACGGTTATCCACAGAATCA
GGGGATAACGCAGGAAAGAACATGTGAGCAAAAGGCCAGCAAAAGGCCAGGAACCGTAAAAAGGCCGCGT
TGCTGGCGTTTTTCCATAGGCTCCGCCCCCCTGACGAGCATCACAAAAATCGACGCTCAAGTCAGAGGTG
GCGAAACCCGACAGGACTATAAAGATACCAGGCGTTTCCCCCTGGAAGCTCCCTCGTGCGCTCTCCTGTT
CCGACCCTGCCGCTTACCGGATACCTGTCCGCCTTTCTCCCTTCGGGAAGCGTGGCGCTTTCTCATAGCT
CACGCTGTAGGTATCTCAGTTCGGTGTAGGTCGTTCGCTCCAAGCTGGGCTGTGTGCACGAACCCCCCGT
TCAGCCCGACCGCTGCGCCTTATCCGGTAACTATCGTCTTGAGTCCAACCCGGTAAGACACGACTTATCG
CCACTGGCAGCAGCCACTGGTAACAGGATTAGCAGAGCGAGGTATGTAGGCGGTGCTACAGAGTTCTTGA
AGTGGTGGCCTAACTACGGCTACACTAGAAGGACAGTATTTGGTATCTGCGCTCTGCTGAAGCCAGTTAC
CTTCGGAAAAAGAGTTGGTAGCTCTTGATCCGGCAAACAAACCACCGCTGGTAGCGGTGGTTTTTTTGTT
TGCAAGCAGCAGATTACGCGCAGAAAAAAAGGATCTCAAGAAGATCCTTTGATCTTTTCTACGGGGTCTG
ACGCTCAGTGGAACGAAAACTCACGTTAAGGGATTTTGGTCATGCATTCTAGGTACTAAAACAATTCATC
CAGTAAAATATAATATTTTATTTTCTCCCAATCAGGCTTGATCCCCAGTAAGTCAAAAAATAGCTCGACA
TACTGTTCTTCCCCGATATCCTCCCTGATCGACCGGACGCAGAAGGCAATGTCATACCACTTGTCCGCCC
TGCCGCTTCTCCCAAGATCAATAAAGCCACTTACTTTGCCATCTTTCACAAAGATGTTGCTGTCTCCCAG
GTCGCCGTGGGAAAAGACAAGTTCCTCTTCGGGCTTTTCCGTCTTTAAAAAATCATACAGCTCGCGCGGA
TCTTTAAATGGAGTGTCTTCTTCCCAGTTTTCGCAATCCACATCGGCCAGATCGTTATTCAGTAAGTAAT
CCAATTCGGCTAAGCGGCTGTCTAAGCTATTCGTATAGGGACAATCCGATATGTCGATGGAGTGAAAGAG
CCTGATGCACTCCGCATACAGCTCGATAATCTTTTCAGGGCTTTGTTCATCTTCATACTCTTCCGAGCAA
AGGACGCCATCGGCCTCACTCATGAGCAGATTGCTCCAGCCATCATGCCGTTCAAAGTGCAGGACCTTTG
GAACAGGCAGCTTTCCTTCCAGCCATAGCATCATGTCCTTTTCCCGTTCCACATCATAGGTGGTCCCTTT
ATACCGGCTGTCCGTCATTTTTAAATATAGGTTTTCATTTTCTCCCACCAGCTTATATACCTTAGCAGGA
GACATTCCTTCCGTATCTTTTACGCAGCGGTATTTTTCGATCAGTTTTTTCAATTCCGGTGATATTCTCA
TTTTAGCCATTTATTATTTCCTTCCTCTTTTCTACAGTATTTAAAGATACCCCAAGAAGCTAATTATAAC
AAGACGAACTCCAATTCACTGTTCCTTGCATTCTAAAACCTTAAATACCAGAAAACAGCTTTTTCAAAGT
TGTTTTCAAAGTTGGCGTATAACATAGTATCGACGGAGCCGATTTTGAAACCGCGGTGATCACAGGCAGC
AACGCTCTGTCATCGTTACAATCAACATGCTACCCTCCGCGAGATCATCCGTGTTTCAAACCCGGCAGCT
TAGTTGCCGTTCTTCCGAATAGCATCGGTAACATGAGCAAAGTCTGCCGCCTTACAACGGCTCTCCCGCT
GACGCCGTCCCGGACTGATGGGCTGCCTGTATCGAGTGGTGATTTTGTGCCGAGCTGCCGGTCGGGGAGC
TGTTGGCTGGCTGGTGGCAGGATATATTGTGGTGTAAACAAATTGACGCTTAGACAACTTAATAACACAT
TGCGGACGTTTTTAATGTAGAGCTCAAAGTTTAACGCGTTAGCAGAAGGCATGTTGTTGTGACTCCGAGG
GGTTGCCTCAAACTCTATCTTATAACCGGCGTGGAGGCATGGAGGCAGGGGTATTTTGGTCATTTTAATA
GATAGTGGAAAATGACGTGGAATTTACTTAAAGACGAAGTCTTTGCGACAAGGGGGGGCCCACGCCGAAT
TTAATATTACCGGCGTGGCCCCCCCTTATCGCGAGTGCTTTAGCACGAGCGGTCCAGATTTAAAGTAGAA
AATTTCCCGCCCACTAGGGTTAAAGGTGTTCACACTATAAAAGCATATACGATGTGATGGTATTTGATGG
AGCGTATATTGTATCAGGTATTTCCGTTGGATACGAATTATTCGTACGACCCTCGGTACCGATCGGCGCG
CGCGGCCGCACAGAGATTTAAATAGCTCCGGTGACGGACGGCGCGCCCTATGTCGAGCTGCAGGTCAACG
GATCAGGATATTCTTGTTTAAGATGTTGAACTCTATGGAGGTTTGTATGAACTGATGATCTAGGACCGGA
TAAGTTCCCTTCTTCATAGCGAACTTATTCAAAGAATGTTTTGTGTATCATTCTTGTTACATTGTTATTA
ATGAAAAAATATTATTGGTCATTGGACTGAACACGAGTGTTAAATATGGACCAGGCCCCAAATAAGATCC
ATTGATATATGAATTAAATAACAAGAATAAATCGAGTCACCAAACCACTTGCCTTTTTTAACGAGACTTG
TTCACCAACTTGATACAAAAGTCATTATCCTATGCAAATCAATAATCATACAAAAATATCCAATAACACT
AAAAAATTAAAAGAAATGGATAATTTCACAATATGTTATACGATAAAGAAGTTACTTTTCCAAGAAATTC
ACTGATTTTATAAGCCCACTTGCATTAGATAAATGGCAAAAAAAAACAAAAAGGAAAAGAAATAAAGCAC
GAAGAATTCTAGAAAATACGAAATACGCTTCAATGCAGTGGGACCCACGGTTCAATTATTGCCAATTTTC
AGCTCCACCGTATATTTAAAAAATAAAACGATAATGCTAAAAAAATATAAATCGTAACGATCGTTAAATC
TCAACGGCTGGATCTTATGACGACCGTTAGAAATTGTGGTTGTCGACGAGTCAGTAATAAACGGCGTCAA
AGTGGTTGCAGCCGGCACACACGAGTCGTGTTTATCAACTCAAAGCACAAATACTTTTCCTCAACCTAAA
AATAAGGCAATTAGCCAAAAACAACTTTGCGTGTAAACAACGCTCAATACACGTGTCATTTTATTATTAG
CTATTGCTTCACCGCCTTAGCTTTCTCGTGACCTAGTCGTCCTCGTCTTTTCTTCTTCTTCTTCTATAAA
ACAATACCCAAAGAGCTCTTCTTCTTCACAATTCAGATTTCAATTTCTCAAAATCTTAAAAACTTTCTCT
CAATTCTCTCTACCGTGATCAAGGTAAATTTCTGTGTTCCTTATTCTCTCAAAATCTTCGATTTTGTTTT
CGTTCGATCCCAATTTCGTATATGTTCTTTGGTTTAGATTCTGTTAATCTTAGATCGAACACGATTTTCT
GGGTTTGATCGTTAGATATCATCTTAATTCTCGATTAGGGTTTCATAGATATCATCCGATTTGTTCAAAT
AATTTGAGTTTTGTCGAATAATTACTCTTCGATTTGTGATTTCTATCTAGATCTGGTGTTAGTTTCTAGT
TTGTGCGATCGAATTTGTCGATTAATCTGAGTTTTTCTGATTAACAGGCCTGCAGGATGGAAGACGCCAA
AAACATAAAGAAAGGCCCGGCGCCATTCTATCCGCTGGAAGATGGAACCGCTGGAGAGCAACTGCATAAG
GCTATGAAGAGATACGCCCTGGTTCCTGGAACAATTGCTTTTACAGATGCACATATCGAGGTGGACATCA
CTTACGCTGAGTACTTCGAAATGTCCGTTCGGTTGGCAGAAGCTATGAAACGATATGGGCTGAATACAAA
TCACAGAATCGTCGTATGCAGTGAAAACTCTCTTCAATTCTTTATGCCGGTGTTGGGCGCGTTATTTATC
GGAGTTGCAGTTGCGCCCGCGAACGACATTTATAATGAACGTGAATTGCTCAACAGTATGGGCATTTCGC
AGCCTACCGTGGTGTTCGTTTCCAAAAAGGGGTTGCAAAAAATTTTGAACGTGCAAAAAAAGCTCCCAAT
CATCCAAAAAATTATTATCATGGATTCTAAAACGGATTACCAGGGATTTCAGTCGATGTACACGTTCGTC
ACATCTCATCTACCTCCCGGTTTTAATGAATACGATTTTGTGCCAGAGTCCTTCGATAGGGACAAGACAA
TTGCACTGATCATGAACTCCTCTGGATCTACTGGTCTGCCTAAAGGTGTCGCTCTGCCTCATAGAACTGC
CTGCGTGAGATTCTCGCATGCCAGAGATCCTATTTTTGGCAATCAAATCATTCCGGATACTGCGATTTTA
AGTGTTGTTCCATTCCATCACGGTTTTGGAATGTTTACTACACTCGGATATTTGATATGTGGATTTCGAG
TCGTCTTAATGTATAGATTTGAAGAAGAGCTGTTTCTGAGGAGCCTTCAGGATTACAAGATTCAAAGTGC
GCTGCTGGTGCCAACCCTATTCTCCTTCTTCGCCAAAAGCACTCTGATTGACAAATACGATTTATCTAAT
TTACACGAAATTGCTTCTGGTGGCGCTCCCCTCTCTAAGGAAGTCGGGGAAGCGGTTGCCAAGAGGTTCC
ATCTGCCAGGTATCAGGCAAGGATATGGGCTCACTGAGACTACATCAGCTATTCTGATTACACCCGAGGG
GGATGATAAACCGGGCGCGGTCGGTAAAGTTGTTCCATTTTTTGAAGCGAAGGTTGTGGATCTGGATACC
GGGAAAACGCTGGGCGTTAATCAAAGAGGCGAACTGTGTGTGAGAGGTCCTATGATTATGTCCGGTTATG
TAAACAATCCGGAAGCGACCAACGCCTTGATTGACAAGGATGGATGGCTACATTCTGGAGACATAGCTTA
CTGGGACGAAGACGAACACTTCTTCATCGTTGACCGCCTGAAGTCTCTGATTAAGTACAAAGGCTATCAG
GTGGCTCCCGCTGAATTGGAATCCATCTTGCTCCAACACCCCAACATCTTCGACGCTGGTGTCGCAGGTC
TTCCCGACGATGACGCCGGTGAACTTCCCGCCGCCGTTGTTGTTTTGGAGCACGGAAAGACGATGACGGA
AAAAGAGATCGTGGATTACGTCGCCAGTCAAGTAACAACCGCGAAAAAGTTGCGCGGAGGAGTTGTGTTT
GTGGACGAAGTACCGAAAGGTCTTACCGGAAAACTCGACGCAAGAAAAATCAGAGAGATCCTCATAAAGG
CCAAGAAGGGCGGAAAGATCGCCGTGTGACTCGAGGTTCGAGTATTATGGCATTGGGAAAACTGTTTTTC
TTGTACCATTTGTTGTGCTTGTAATTTACTGTGTTTTTTATTCGGTTTTCGCTATCGAACTGTGAAATGG
AAATGGATGGAGAAGAGTTAATGAATGATATGGTCCTTTTGTTCATTCTCAAATTAATATTATTTGTTTT
TTCTCTTATTTGTTGTGTGTTGAATTTGAAATTATAAGAGATATGCAAACATTTTGTTTTGAGTAAAAAT
GTGTCAAATCGTGGCCTCTAATGACCGAAGTTAATATGAGGAGTAAAACACTTGTAGTTGTGTTAGAGCT
CCCGGGGCGCGCCGATATCGAGCTCTCCCGGCGCGCCGATATCGAGCTCAGTGTTTGATCGCCGGCGGTA
CCGAGTGTACTTCAAGTCAGTGGGAAATCAATAAAATGATTATTTTATGAATATATTTCATTGTGCAAGT
AGATAGAAATTACATATGTTACATAACACACGAAATAAACAAAAAAAGACAATCCAAAAACAAACACCCC
AAAAAAAATAATCACTTTAGATAAACTCGTATGAGGAGAGGCACGTTCAGTGACTCGACGATTCCCGAGC
AAAAAAAGTCTCCCCGTCACACATGTAGTGGGTGACGCAATTATCTTTAAAGTAATCCTTCTGTTGACTT
GTCATTGATAACATCCAGTCTTCGTCAGGATTGCAAAGAATTATAGAAGGGATCCCACCTTTTATTTTCT
TCTTTTTTCCATATTTAGGGTTGACAGTGAAATCAGACTGGCAACCTATTAATTGCTTCCACAATGGGAC
GAACTTGAAGGGGATGTCGTCGATGATATTATAGGTGGCGTGTTCATCGTAGTTGGTGAAATCGATGGTA
CCGTTCCAATAGTTGTGTCGTCCGAGACTTCTAGCCCAGGTGGTCTTTCCGGTACGAGTTGGTCCGCAGA
TGTAGAGGCTGGGGTGTCGGATTCCATTCCTTCCATTGTCCTTGTTAAATCGGCCATCCATTCAAGGTCA
GATTGAGCTTGTTGGTATGAGACAGGATGTATGTAAGTATAAGCGTCTATGCTTACATGGTATAGATGGG
TTTCCCTCCAGGAGTGTAGATCTTCGTGGCAGCGAAGATCTGATTCTGTGAAGGGCGACACATACGGTTC
AGGTTGTGGAGGGAATAATTTGTTGGCTGAATATTCCAGCCATTGAAGCTTTGTTGCCCATTCATGAGGG
AATTCTTCCTTGATCATGTCAAGATATTCCTCCTTAGACGTTGCAGTCTGGATAATAGTTCTCCATCGTG
CGTCAGATTTGCGAGGAGAAACCTTATGATCTCGGAAATCTCCTCTGGTTTTAATATCTCCGTCCTTTGA
TATGTAATCAAGGACTTGTTTAGAGTTTCTAGCTGGCTGGATATTAGGGTGATTTCCTTCAAAATCGAAA
AAAGAAGGATCCCTAATACAAGGTTTTTTATCAAGCTGGAGAAGAGCATGATAGTGGGTAGTGCCATCTT
GATGAAGCTCAGAAGCAACACCAAGGAAGAAAATAAGAAAAGGTGTGAGTTTCTCCCAGAGAAACTGGAA
TAAATCATCTCTTTGAGATGAGCACTTGGGATAGGTAAGGAAAACATATTTAGATTGGAGTCTGAAGTTC
TTACTAGCAGAAGGCATGTTGTTGTGACTCCGAGGGGTTGCCTCAAACTCTATCTTATAACCGGCGTGGA
GGCATGGAGGCAGGGGTATTTTGGTCATTTTAATAGATAGTGGAAAATGACGTGGAATTTACTTAAAGAC
GAAGTCTTTGCGACAAGGGGGGGCCCACGCCGAATTTAATATTACCGGCGTGGCCCCCCCTTATCGCGAG
TGCTTTAGCACGAGCGGTCCAGATTTAAAGTAGAAAATTTCCCGCCCACTAGGGTTAAAGGTGTTCACAC
TATAAAAGCATATACGATGTGATGGTATTTGATGGAGCGTATATTGTATCAGGTATTTCCGTTGGATACG
AATTATTCGTACGACCCTCATAGTTTAAACTATCAGTGTTTGACAGGATATATTGGCGGGTAAACCTAAG
AGAAAAGAGCGTTTATTAGAATAATCGGATATTTAAAAGGGCGTGAAAAGGTTTATCCGTTCGTCCATTT
GTATGTGCATGCCAACCACAGGGTTCCCCTCGGGATCAAAGTACTTTGATCCAACCCCTCCGCTGCTATA
GTGCAGTCGGCTTCTGACGTTCAGTGCAGCCGTCTTCTGAAAACGACATGTCGCACAAGTCCTAAGTTAC
GCGACAGGCTGCCGCCCTGCCCTTTTCCTGGCGTTTTCTTGTCGCGTGTTTTAGTCGCATAAAGTAGAAT
ACTTGCGACTAGAACCGGAGACATTACGCCATGAACAAGAGCGCCGCCGCTGGCCTGCTGGGCTATGCCC
GCGTCAGCACCGACGACCAGGACTTGACCAACCAACGGGCCGAACTGCACGCGGCCGGCTGCACCAAGCT
GTTTTCCGAGAAGATCACCGGCACCAGGCGCGACCGCCCGGAGCTGGCCAGGATGCTTGACCACCTACGC
CCTGGCGACGTTGTGACAGTGACCAGGCTAGACCGCCTGGCCCGCAGCACCCGCGACCTACTGGACATTG
CCGAGCGCATCCAGGAGGCCGGCGCGGGCCTGCGTAGCCTGGCAGAGCCGTGGGCCGACACCACCACGCC
GGCCGGCCGCATGGTGTTGACCGTGTTCGCCGGCATTGCCGAGTTCGAGCGTTCCCTAATCATCGACCGC
ACCCGGAGCGGGCGCGAGGCCGCCAAGGCCCGAGGCGTGAAGTTTGGCCCCCGCCCTACCCTCACCCCGG
CACAGATCGCGCACGCCCGCGAGCTGATCGACCAGGAAGGCCGCACCGTGAAAGAGGCGGCTGCACTGCT
TGGCGTGCATCGCTCGACCCTGTACCGCGCACTTGAGCGCAGCGAGGAAGTGACGCCCACCGAGGCCAGG
CGGCGCGGTGCCTTCCGTGAGGACGCATTGACCGAGGCCGACGCCCTGGCGGCCGCCGAGAATGAACGCC
AAGAGGAACAAGCATGAAACCGCACCAGGACGGCCAGGACGAACCGTTTTTCATTACCGAAGAGATCGAG
GCGGAGATGATCGCGGCCGGGTACGTGTTCGAGCCGCCCGCGCACGGCTCAACCGTGCGGCTGCATGAAA
TCCTGGCCGGTTTGTCTGATGCCAAGCTGGCGGCCTGGCCGGCCAGCTTGGCCGCTGAAGAAACCGAGCG
CCGCCGTCTAAAAAGGTGATGTGTATTTGAGTAAAACAGCTTGCGTCATGCGGTCGCTGCGTATATGATG
CGATGAGTAAATAAACAAATACGCAAGGGGAACGCATGAAGGTTATCGCTGTACTTAACCAGAAAGGCGG
GTCAGGCAAGACGACCATCGCAACCCATCTAGCCCGCGCCCTGCAACTCGCCGGGGCCGATGTTCTGTTA
GTCGATTCCGATCCCCAGGGCAGTGCCCGCGATTGGGCGGCCGTGCGGGAAGATCAACCGCTAACCGTTG
TCGGCATCGACCGCCCGACGATTGACCGCGACGTGAAGGCCATCGGCCGGCGCGACTTCGTAGTGATCGA
CGGAGCGCCCCAGGCGGCGGACTTGGCTGTGTCCGCGATCAAGGCAGCCGACTTCGTGCTGATTCCGGTG
CAGCCAAGCCCTTACGACATATGGGCCACCGCCGACCTGGTGGAGCTGGTTAAGCAGCGCATTGAGGTCA
CGGATGGAAGGCTACAAGCGGCCTTTGTCGTGTCGCGGGCGATCAAAGGCACGCGCATCGGCGGTGAGGT
TGCCGAGGCGCTGGCCGGGTACGAGCTGCCCATTCTTGAGTCCCGTATCACGCAGCGCGTGAGCTACCCA
GGCACTGCCGCCGCCGGCACAACCGTTCTTGAATCAGAACCCGAGGGCGACGCTGCCCGCGAGGTCCAGG
CGCTGGCCGCTGAAATTAAATCAAAACTCATTTGAGTTAATGAGGTAAAGAGAAAATGAGCAAAAGCACA
AACACGCTAAGTGCCGGCCGTCCGAGCGCACGCAGCAGCAAGGCTGCAACGTTGGCCAGCCTGGCAGACA
CGCCAGCCATGAAGCGGGTCAACTTTCAGTTGCCGGCGGAGGATCACACCAAGCTGAAGATGTACGCGGT
ACGCCAAGGCAAGACCATTACCGAGCTGCTATCTGAATACATCGCGCAGCTACCAGAGTAAATGAGCAAA
TGAATAAATGAGTAGATGAATTTTAGCGGCTAAAGGAGGCGGCATGGAAAATCAAGAACAACCAGGCACC
GACGCCGTGGAATGCCCCATGTGTGGAGGAACGGGCGGTTGGCCAGGCGTAAGCGGCTGGGTTGCCTGCC
GGCCCTGCAATGGCACTGGAACCCCCAAGCCCGAGGAATCGGCGTGAGCGGTCGCAAACCATCCGGCCCG
GTACAAATCGGCGCGGCGCTGGGTGATGACCTGGTGGAGAAGTTGAAGGCCGCGCAGGCCGCCCAGCGGC
AACGCA
